Addgene plasmid #218266: pAAV-synmiR-L-mRuby-Pro-EGFR-mEGFP-4×18
Purpose: Expresses EGFR-mEGFP in mammalian cells regulated by a synthetic microRNA-based dosage compensation circuit
Depositing lab: Michael Elowitz. Depositing organization: California Institute of Technology.
Backbone
  Vector backbone: pAAV
  Backbone size w/o insert (bp): 3029
  Total vector size (bp): 9457
  Vector type: Mammalian Expression, AAV, Synthetic Biology
Growth in bacteria
  Bacterial resistance: Ampicillin, 100 μg/mL
  Growth temperature: 37°C
  Growth strain: NEB Stable
  Copy number: High Copy
Gene/Insert
  Gene/Insert name: synPolyA-synmiRL-mRuby-EF1a-CMVe_MeP-EGFR-mEGFP-MREL_4×18
  Species: H. sapiens (human)
  Cloning method: Restriction Enzyme; 5′ cloning site MluI (not destroyed); 3′ cloning site NheI (not destroyed)
  Sequencing primers: 5′ pBR322ori-F; 3′ SV40pA-R
Terms and licenses: Academic/Nonprofit Terms; Industry Terms: Not Available to Industry
How to cite: pAAV-synmiR-L-mRuby-Pro-EGFR-mEGFP-4×18 was a gift from Michael Elowitz (Addgene plasmid # 218266 ; http://n2t.net/addgene:218266 ; RRID:Addgene_218266)
