[The description below was written by a language model from this plasmid's Addgene catalogue record and pLannotate feature annotations shown in this document.]
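Description:
pAAV-synmiR-L-mRuby-Pro-EGFR-mEGFP-4×18 is a 9,457 bp AAV-format mammalian expression plasmid carrying a synthetic microRNA-based dosage compensation circuit that regulates a human EGFR-mEGFP fusion. It is propagated in bacteria through a high-copy ColE1/pUC-type origin with ampicillin selection (AmpR under its own bla promoter), and the backbone also contains an f1 phage origin. AAV2 inverted terminal repeats flank the payload. The downstream ITR is annotated in full, whereas the upstream one is detected only as two short fragments, so its integrity cannot be judged from the feature table. The region between the ITRs spans well over 6 kb, which exceeds the usual AAV packaging capacity. The record's stated purpose is expression in mammalian cells and does not mention viral delivery.

The insert consists of two divergent transcription units. On the reverse strand, an EF-1α core promoter drives mRuby3, followed by miR-30a-derived flanking sequence that, according to the insert name, scaffolds the synthetic microRNA synmiR-L. This unit ends in a synthetic poly(A) signal. On the forward strand, a CMV enhancer joined to a Mecp2 promoter fragment drives EGFR fused at its C-terminus to monomeric EGFP, terminated by the SV40 poly(A) signal. The insert name indicates a "MREL 4×18" element after the fusion, presumably four microRNA response elements matching synmiR-L in the 3′ UTR, although the feature table does not annotate them.

Because the microRNA and its target are encoded on the same DNA, both scale with copy number. Rising repression can therefore offset rising gene dosage, buffering EGFR-mEGFP levels across cells. mRuby3 reports delivered dosage and mEGFP reports regulated output.
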