Features (pLannotate 1.2.2; 19 found; start..end, strand, type, name):
      1..589     +  rep_origin     ori: high-copy-number ColE1/pMB1/pBR322/pUC origin of replication
    662..689     +  repeat_region  AAV2 ITR (fragment): inverted terminal repeat of adeno-associated virus serotype 2 inverted
    718..745     +  repeat_region  AAV2 ITR (fragment): inverted terminal repeat of adeno-associated virus serotype 2 inverted
    795..843     -  polyA_signal   poly(A) signal: synthetic polyadenylation signal
    893..1019    -  ncRNA          3' miR-30a: sequence downstream of the 71-nt precursor of the human miR-30a microRNA (Zeng et al., 2002) miRNA
   1223..1933    -  CDS            mRuby3: mRuby3 is a basic (constitutively fluorescent) red fluorescent protein published in 2016, derived from Entacmaea quadricolor. It has low acid sensitivity.
   1955..2166    -  promoter       EF-1α core promoter: core promoter for human elongation factor EF-1α
   2211..2514    +  enhancer       CMV enhancer: human cytomegalovirus immediate early enhancer
   2515..2690    +  promoter       Mecp2 promoter (fragment): promoter for selective expression in neurons (Adachi et al., 2005; Gray et al., 2011)
   2758..6387    +  CDS            EGFR (sequence partly withheld): EGFR_HUMAN - Also known as ERBB, ERBB1, HER1. Experimental evidence at protein level: Swiss-Prot protein existence level 1. (Microbial infection) Acts as a receptor for hepatitis C virus (HCV) in hepatocytes and facilitates its cell entry. Mediates HCV entry by promoting the formation of the CD81-CLDN1 receptor complexes that are essential for HCV entry and by enhancing membrane fusion of cells expressing HCV envelope glycoproteins. From Homo sapiens (Human).
   6394..7110    +  CDS            mEGFP: mEGFP is a basic (constitutively fluorescent) green fluorescent protein published in 2002, derived from Aequorea victoria. It has moderate acid sensitivity.
   7223..7344    +  polyA_signal   SV40 poly(A) signal: SV40 polyadenylation signal
   7370..7510    +  repeat_region  AAV2 ITR: inverted terminal repeat of adeno-associated virus serotype 2 inverted
   7515..7566    -  misc_feature   bom (fragment): basis of mobility region from pBR322
   7585..8040    +  rep_origin     f1 ori (sequence partly withheld): f1 bacteriophage origin of replication; arrow indicates direction of (+) strand synthesis
   8041..8090    -  misc_feature   bom (fragment): basis of mobility region from pBR322
   8192..8227    -  CDS            rop (fragment): Rop protein, which maintains plasmids at low copy number; rop
   8322..8426    +  promoter       AmpR promoter: bla
   8427..9287    +  CDS            AmpR: β-lactamase; bla; confers resistance to ampicillin, carbenicillin, and related antibiotics
>Addgene plasmid #218266 | pAAV-synmiR-L-mRuby-Pro-EGFR-mEGFP-4×18 | addgene full sequence | sequence record 494337 | Addgene NGS Result
TTGAGATCCTTTTTTTCTGCGCGTAATCTGCTGCTTGCAAACAAAAAAACCACCGCTACCAGCGGTGGTT
TGTTTGCCGGATCAAGAGCTACCAACTCTTTTTCCGAAGGTAACTGGCTTCAGCAGAGCGCAGATACCAA
ATACTGTTCTTCTAGTGTAGCCGTAGTTAGGCCACCACTTCAAGAACTCTGTAGCACCGCCTACATACCT
CGCTCTGCTAATCCTGTTACCAGTGGCTGCTGCCAGTGGCGATAAGTCGTGTCTTACCGGGTTGGACTCA
AGACGATAGTTACCGGATAAGGCGCAGCGGTCGGGCTGAACGGGGGGTTCGTGCACACAGCCCAGCTTGG
AGCGAACGACCTACACCGAACTGAGATACCTACAGCGTGAGCTATGAGAAAGCGCCACGCTTCCCGAAGG
GAGAAAGGCGGACAGGTATCCGGTAAGCGGCAGGGTCGGAACAGGAGAGCGCACGAGGGAGCTTCCAGGG
GGAAACGCCTGGTATCTTTATAGTCCTGTCGGGTTTCGCCACCTCTGACTTGAGCGTCGATTTTTGTGAT
GCTCGTCAGGGGGGCGGAGCCTATGGAAAAACGCCAGCAACGCGGCCTTTTTACGGTTCCTGGCCTTTTG
CTGGCCTTTTGCTCACATGTCCTGCAGGCAGCTGCGCGCTCGCTCGCTCACTGAGGCCGCCCGGGCGTCG
GGCGACCTTTGGTCGCCCGGCCTCAGTGAGCGAGCGAGCGCGCAGAGAGGGAGTGGCCAACTCCATCACT
AGGGGTTCCTGCGGCCGCACGCGTCACACAAAAAACCAACACACAGATCTAATGAAAATAAAGATCTTTT
ATTATTTCTTCCACAAGCCTGCAGGAAAAAGAAAGAGGATGAATGGTCAGGAAAAGTGATTTAATTTATA
CCATTTTAATTCAGCTTTGTAAAAATGTATCAAAGAGATAGCAAGGTATTCAGTTTTAGTAAACAAGATA
ATTGCTCGAATTCTAGCCCCTTGAAGTCCGAGGCAGTAGGCATAGGAATTATAATGCTTATCTATACATC
TGTGGCTTCACTATAGATAAGCATTATAATTCCTGCGCTCACTGTCAACAGCAATATACCTTCTCGAGCC
TTCTGTTGGGTTAAGAAGTCGAAGTAATCCCAGCAAGTGTTTCCAAGATGTGCAGGCAACGATTCTGTAA
AGTACTGAAGCCTCATTCAAACTTACCTGCTACTTATATAGCTCGTCCATGCCACCACCAAGGTTGCTGT
ATTTGGCAACTGCCACTTCTCTTTGCACTACGTAGGTTTCATTGTCACTCTCCTCGATCCTTTCCAGGCG
GTGATCAACGGCATGGACACCGGGCATCTTGATGTTCCCGACGGTCTTTTTTGACCTGTAAGTTGTCACG
AAGTTGCAGTGCAGATGGCCACCACCATCAACTTTCAGTGCGATGTCAGTGTATCCTCTCAGACCACCAT
CTGCTGGATACATCATCTCTGTATTAGGCTCCCAACCCTTGGTCTTCTTCTGCATCACGGGACCATTGGA
GGGAAAGTTTACCCCTCTGACCTTGACGTTGTAGACGAGCTCGCCATCCTCAAGGCTGGTGTCCTGCGTG
ACGGTGACGACTCCACCATCTTCGTATCTCGTAACTCTTTCCCAAGTAAAACCCTCAGGAAAGGACTGTT
TAAAGAAATCAGGGATGTCGGCCGGGTACTTGATAAAGGTACGGCTGCCATACATGAACGACGTGGCAAG
AATGTCAAAGGCAAATGGCAGGGGTCCTCCCTCGATGACTTTGATCCTCATGGTTTGCACTCCCTCGTAC
GGTCTGCCTTCTCCTTCACCTGTGCATTTGAATTGGTGGCCGTTGACCGAACCTTCCATGACCACCTTCA
TACGCATATTTTCCTTGATCAGCTCTTCGCCCTTAGACACCATGGTGGCGTCGACTCACGACACCTGTGT
TCTGGCGGCAAACCCGTTGCGAAAAAGAACGTTCACGGCGACTACTGCACTTATATACGGTTCTCCCCCA
CCCTCGGGAAAAAGGCGGAGCCAGTACACGACATCACTTTCCCAGTTTACCCCGCGCCACCTTCTCTAGG
CACCGGTTCAATTGCCGACCCCTCCCCCCAACTTCTCGGGGACTGTGGGCGATGTGCGCTCTGCCCACTG
ACGGGCACCGGAGCCCTATGACTTGCATAGCTGCGTATGGCGTTACATAACTTACGGTAAATGGCCCGCC
TGGCTGACCGCCCAACGACCCCCGCCCATTGACGTCAATAATGACGTATGTTCCCATAGTAACGCCAATA
GGGACTTTCCATTGACGTCAATGGGTGGAGTATTTACGGTAAACTGCCCACTTGGCAGTACATCAAGTGT
ATCATATGCCAAGTACGCCCCCTATTGACGTCAATGACGGTAAATGGCCCGCCTGGCATTATGCCCAGTA
CATGACCTTATGGGACTTTCCTACTTGGCAGTACATCTACGTATTAGTCATCGCTATTACCATGAATTGA
GGGCGTCACCGCTAAGGCTCCGCCCCAGCCTGGGCTCCACAACCAATGAAGGGTAATCTCGACAAAGAGC
AAGGGGTGGGGCGCGGGCGCGCAGGTGCAGCAGCACACAGGCTGGTCGGGAGGGCGGGGCGCGACGTCTG
CCGTGCGGGGTCCCGGCATCGGTTGCGCGCGCGCTCCCTCCTCTCGGAGAGAGGGCTGTGGTAAAACCCG
TCCGGAAACCACTTAAGCTTCGCCACCATGAGACCTAGCGGGACGGCAGGAGCTGCCCTGTTGGCCCTAT
TGGCGGCTCTTTGCCCAGCCAGTCGGGCTCTGGAGGAAAAGAAAGTTTGCCAAGGCACGAGTAACAAGCT
CACGCAGTTGGGCACTTTTGAAGATCATTTTCTCAGCCTCCAGAGGATGTTCAATAACTGTGAGGTGGTC
CTTGGGAATTTGGAAATTACCTATGTGCAGAGGAATTATGATCTTTCCTTCTTAAAGACCATCCAGGAGG
TGGCTGGTTATGTCCTCATTGCCCTCAACACAGTGGAGCGAATTCCTTTGGAAAACCTGCAGATCATCAG
AGGAAATATGTACTACGAAAATTCCTATGCCTTAGCAGTCTTATCTAACTATGATGCAAATAAAACCGGA
CTGAAGGAGCTGCCCATGAGAAATTTACAGGAAATCCTGCATGGCGCCGTGCGGTTCAGCAACAACCCTG
CCCTGTGCAACGTGGAGAGCATCCAGTGGCGGGACATAGTCAGCAGTGACTTTCTCAGCAACATGTCGAT
GGACTTCCAGAACCACCTGGGCAGCTGCCAAAAGTGTGATCCAAGCTGTCCCAATGGGAGCTGCTGGGGT
GCAGGAGAGGAGAACTGCCAGAAACTGACCAAAATCATCTGTGCCCAGCAGTGCTCCGGGCGCTGCCGTG
GCAAGTCCCCCAGTGACTGCTGCCACAACCAGTGTGCTGCAGGCTGCACAGGCCCCCGGGAGAGCGACTG
CCTGGTCTGCCGCAAATTCCGAGACGAAGCCACGTGCAAGGACACCTGCCCCCCACTCATGCTCTACAAC
CCCACCACGTACCAGATGGATGTGAACCCCGAGGGCAAATACAGCTTTGGTGCCACCTGCGTGAAGAAGT
GTCCCCGTAATTATGTGGTGACAGATCACGGCTCGTGCGTCCGAGCCTGTGGGGCCGACAGCTATGAGAT
GGAGGAAGACGGCGTCCGCAAGTGTAAGAAGTGCGAAGGGCCTTGCCGCAAAGTGTGTAACGGAATAGGT
ATTGGTGAATTTAAAGACTCACTCTCCATAAATGCTACGAATATTAAACACTTCAAAAACTGCACCTCCA
TCAGTGGCGATCTCCACATCCTGCCGGTGGCATTTAGGGGTGACTCCTTCACACATACTCCTCCTCTGGA
TCCACAGGAACTGGATATTCTGAAAACCGTAAAGGAAATCACAGGGTTTTTGCTGATTCAGGCTTGGCCT
GAAAACAGGACGGACCTCCATGCCTTTGAGAACCTAGAAATCATACGCGGCAGGACCAAGCAACATGGTC
AGTTTTCTCTTGCAGTCGTCAGCCTGAACATAACATCCTTGGGATTACGCTCCCTCAAGGAGATAAGTGA
TGGAGATGTGATAATTTCAGGAAACAAAAATTTGTGCTATGCAAATACAATAAACTGGAAAAAACTGTTT
GGGACCTCCGGTCAGAAAACCAAAATTATAAGCAACAGAGGTGAAAACAGCTGCAAGGCCACAGGCCAGG
TCTGCCATGCCTTGTGCTCCCCCGAGGGCTGCTGGGGCCCGGAGCCCAGGGACTGCGTCTCTTGCCGGAA
TGTCAGCCGAGGCAGGGAATGCGTGGACAAGTGCAACCTTCTGGAGGGTGAGCCAAGGGAGTTTGTGGAG
AACTCTGAGTGCATACAGTGCCACCCAGAGTGCCTGCCTCAGGCCATGAACATCACCTGCACAGGACGGG
GACCAGACAACTGTATCCAGTGTGCCCACTACATTGACGGCCCCCACTGCGTCAAGACCTGCCCGGCAGG
AGTCATGGGAGAAAACAACACCCTGGTCTGGAAGTACGCAGACGCCGGCCATGTGTGCCACCTGTGCCAT
CCAAACTGCACCTACGGATGCACTGGGCCAGGTCTTGAAGGCTGTCCAACGAATGGGCCTAAGATCCCGT
CCATCGCCACTGGGATGGTGGGGGCCCTCCTCTTGCTGCTGGTGGTGGCCCTGGGGATCGGCCTCTTCAT
GCGAAGGCGCCACATCGTTCGGAAGCGCACGCTGCGGAGGCTGCTGCAGGAGAGGGAGCTTGTGGAGCCT
CTTACACCCAGT
[981 nt withheld, positions 4843-5823]
TTCTTCAGCAGCCCCTCCACGTCACGGACTCCCCTCCTGAGCTCTCTGAGTGCAACCAGCAACAATTCCA
CCGTGGCTTGCATTGATAGAAATGGGCTGCAAAGCTGTCCCATCAAGGAAGACAGCTTCTTGCAGCGATA
CAGCTCAGACCCCACAGGCGCCTTGACTGAGGACAGCATAGACGACACCTTCCTCCCAGTGCCTGAATAC
ATAAACCAGTCCGTTCCCAAAAGGCCCGCTGGCTCTGTGCAGAATCCTGTCTATCACAATCAGCCTCTGA
ACCCCGCGCCCAGCAGAGACCCACACTACCAGGACCCCCACAGCACTGCAGTGGGCAACCCCGAGTATCT
CAACACTGTCCAGCCCACCTGTGTCAACAGCACATTCGACAGCCCTGCCCACTGGGCCCAGAAAGGCAGC
CACCAAATTAGCCTGGACAACCCTGACTACCAGCAGGACTTCTTTCCCAAGGAAGCCAAGCCAAATGGCA
TCTTTAAGGGCTCCACAGCTGAAAATGCAGAATACCTAAGGGTCGCGCCACAAAGCAGTGAATTTATTGG
AGCAGGATCTATGGTGAGCAAGGGCGAGGAGCTGTTCACCGGGGTGGTGCCCATCCTGGTCGAGCTGGAC
GGCGACGTAAACGGCCACAAGTTCAGCGTGTCCGGCGAGGGCGAGGGCGATGCCACCTACGGCAAGCTGA
CCCTGAAGTTCATCTGCACCACCGGCAAGCTGCCCGTGCCCTGGCCCACCCTCGTGACCACCCTGACCTA
CGGCGTGCAGTGCTTCAGCCGCTACCCCGACCACATGAAGCAGCACGACTTCTTCAAGTCCGCCATGCCC
GAAGGCTACGTCCAGGAGCGCACCATCTTCTTCAAGGACGACGGCAACTACAAGACCCGCGCCGAGGTGA
AGTTCGAGGGCGACACCCTGGTGAACCGCATCGAGCTGAAGGGCATCGACTTCAAGGAGGACGGCAACAT
CCTGGGGCACAAGCTGGAGTACAACTACAACAGCCACAACGTCTATATCATGGCCGACAAGCAGAAGAAC
GGCATCAAGGTGAACTTCAAGATCCGCCACAACATCGAGGACGGCAGCGTGCAGCTCGCCGACCACTACC
AGCAGAACACCCCCATCGGCGACGGCCCCGTGCTGCTGCCCGACAACCACTACCTGAGCACCCAGTCCAA
GCTGAGCAAAGACCCCAACGAGAAGCGCGATCACATGGTCCTGCTGGAGTTCGTGACCGCCGCCGGGATC
ACTCTCGGCATGGACGAGCTGTACAAGTAGAGCTTAATTATAATGCTTATCTAAATAAATTATAATGCTT
ATCTAAATAAATTATAATGCTTATCTAAATAAATTATAATGCTTATCTAAAGGGCCCATCGATGCTAGCA
ACTTGTTTATTGCAGCTTATAATGGTTACAAATAAAGCAATAGCATCACAAATTTCACAAATAAAGCATT
TTTTTCACTGCATTCTAGTTGTGGTTTGTCCAAACTCATCAATGTATCTTATCATGTCTGCGGACCGAGC
GGCCGCAGGAACCCCTAGTGATGGAGTTGGCCACTCCCTCTCTGCGCGCTCGCTCGCTCACTGAGGCCGG
GCGACCAAAGGTCGCCCGACGCCCGGGCTTTGCCCGGGCGGCCTCAGTGAGCGAGCGAGCGCGCAGCTGC
CTGCAGGGGCGCCTGATGCGGTATTTTCTCCTTACGCATCTGTGCGGTATTTCACACCGCATA
[95 nt withheld, positions 7567-7661]
T
[46 nt withheld, positions 7663-7708]
C
[141 nt withheld, positions 7710-7850]
CCTTTGACGTTGGAGTCCACGTTCTTT
[37 nt withheld, positions 7878-7914]
ACTCTATCTCGGGCTATTCTTTTGATTTATAAGGGATTTTGCCGATTTCGGTCTATTGGTTAAAAAATGA
GCTGATTTAACAAAAATTTAACGCGAATTTTAACAAAATATTAACGTTTACAATTTTATGGTGCACTCTC
AGTACAATCTGCTCTGATGCCGCATAGTTAAGCCAGCCCCGACACCCGCCAACACCCGCTGACGCGCCCT
GACGGGCTTGTCTGCTCCCGGCATCCGCTTACAGACAAGCTGTGACCGTCTCCGGGAGCTGCATGTGTCA
GAGGTTTTCACCGTCATCACCGAAACGCGCGAGACGAAAGGGCCTCGTGATACGCCTATTTTTATAGGTT
AATGTCATGATAATAATGGTTTCTTAGACGTCAGGTGGCACTTTTCGGGGAAATGTGCGCGGAACCCCTA
TTTGTTTATTTTTCTAAATACATTCAAATATGTATCCGCTCATGAGACAATAACCCTGATAAATGCTTCA
ATAATATTGAAAAAGGAAGAGTATGAGTATTCAACATTTCCGTGTCGCCCTTATTCCCTTTTTTGCGGCA
TTTTGCCTTCCTGTTTTTGCTCACCCAGAAACGCTGGTGAAAGTAAAAGATGCTGAAGATCAGTTGGGTG
CACGAGTGGGTTACATCGAACTGGATCTCAACAGCGGTAAGATCCTTGAGAGTTTTCGCCCCGAAGAACG
TTTTCCAATGATGAGCACTTTTAAAGTTCTGCTATGTGGCGCGGTATTATCCCTTATTGACGCCGGGCAA
GAGCAACTCGGTCGCCGCATACACTATTCTCAGAATGACTTGGTTGAGTACTCACCAGTCACAGAAAAGC
ATCTTACGGATGGCATGACAGTAAGAGAATTATGCAGTGCTGCCATAACCATGAGTGATAACACTGCGGC
CAACTTACTTCTGACAACGATCGGAGGACCGAAGGAGCTAACCGCTTTTTTGCACAACATGGGGGATCAT
GTAACTCGCCTTGATCGTTGGGAACCGGAGCTGAATGAAGCCATACCAAACGACGAGCGTGACACCACGA
TGCCTGTAGCAATGGCAACAACGTTGCGCAAACTATTAACTGGCGAACTACTTACTCTAGCTTCCCGGCA
ACAATTAATAGACTGGATGGAGGCGGATAAAGTTGCAGGACCACTTCTGCGCTCGGCCCTTCCGGCTGGC
TGGTTTATTGCTGATAAATCTGGAGCCGGTGAGCGTGGGTCTCGCGGTATCATTGCAGCACTGGGGCCAG
ATGGTAAGCCCTCCCGTATCGTAGTTATCTACACGACGGGGAGTCAGGCAACTATGGATGAACGAAATAG
ACAGATCGCTGAGATAGGTGCCTCACTGATTAAGCATTGGTAACTGTCAGACCAAGTTTACTCATATATA
CTTTAGATTGATTTAAAACTTCATTTTTAATTTAAAAGGATCTAGGTGAAGATCCTTTTTGATAATCTCA
TGACCAAAATCCCTTAACGTGAGTTTTCGTTCCACTGAGCGTCAGACCCCGTAGAAAAGATCAAAGGATC
TTC
